Addgene plasmid #215183: Bo_NPTII:pATML:Gus_introns
Purpose: Evaluating guard cell specific promotors in Brassica
Depositing lab: Penny Hundleby. Depositing organization: John Innes Centre. Publication: A Promoter Collection for Cell-Targeted Analysis Within the Stomatal Complex. Nguyen TH, Krasauskas J, Nguyen TB, Noureen A, Smedley M, Christie JM, Harwood W, Blatt MR, Hundleby P. Plant Direct. 2025 Feb 12;9(2):e70045. doi: 10.1002/pld3.70045. eCollection 2025 Feb. PubMed 39943924.
Backbone
  Vector backbone: pAGM8031
  Backbone manufacturer: Sylvestre Marillonnet
  Backbone size w/o insert (bp): 5201
  Total vector size (bp): 12305
  Vector type: Synthetic Biology
  Selectable markers: Neomycin (select with G418)
Growth in bacteria
  Bacterial resistance: Spectinomycin, 50 μg/mL
  Growth temperature: 37°C
  Growth strain: DH5alpha
  Copy number: High Copy
Gene/Insert
  Gene/Insert name: Meristem layer1
  Species: Synthetic
  Insert size (bp): 3443
  GenBank ID: AT4G21750
  Promoter: AtML1
  Cloning method: Golden Gate
  Sequencing primers: 5′ GTGGTGTAAACAAATTGACGC; 3′ GGATAAACCTTTTCACGCCC
Terms and licenses: Academic/Nonprofit Terms; Industry Terms: Not Available to Industry
Depositor comments: Please note: This plasmid contains a T to C nucleotide mutation in Meristem layer1. This mutation is not known to affect plasmid function.
How to cite: Bo_NPTII:pATML:Gus_introns was a gift from Penny Hundleby (Addgene plasmid # 215183 ; http://n2t.net/addgene:215183 ; RRID:Addgene_215183)
