[The description below was written by a language model from this plasmid's Addgene catalogue record and pLannotate feature annotations shown in this document.]
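Description:
Bo_NPTII:pATML:Gus_introns is a 12.3 kb plant binary (T-DNA) vector assembled by Golden Gate cloning in the pAGM8031 backbone, a MoClo-style acceptor. The backbone carries nopaline C58-type left and right T-DNA border repeats, which mark the segment that Agrobacterium transfers into plant cells. It also has two replication systems: a high-copy ColE1/pUC-type origin for E. coli, and the broad-host-range incP oriV with its initiator gene trfA, which allows maintenance in Agrobacterium. Bacterial selection is by spectinomycin through an aadA (SmR) gene. Small fragments of an integron Pc promoter and a gentamicin resistance gene lie just upstream of aadA.

Two transcription units are arranged in tandem between the borders. Next to the left border is the plant selection cassette, in which an enhanced (duplicated-enhancer) CaMV 35S promoter and the TMV Ω translational leader drive nptII (neo), followed by a NOS terminator. This cassette confers resistance to kanamycin/G418-class aminoglycosides in transformed tissue. Downstream is the reporter unit. The catalogue lists a 3.4 kb insert of the Arabidopsis Meristem Layer 1 (AtML1, AT4G21750) promoter, and this probably corresponds to the unannotated stretch before the reporter gene. The reporter is a β-glucuronidase (GUS) coding sequence ending in a second NOS terminator. GUS is annotated as three separate fragments, which fits the introns named in the construct's title. Such introns prevent GUS expression in Agrobacterium, so staining reflects plant expression only.

The depositor notes a single T-to-C change in the promoter insert that is not known to affect function. The construct's stated purpose is evaluating guard cell-specific promoters in Brassica, as part of a promoter collection for cell-targeted analysis of the stomatal complex.
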