Features (pLannotate 1.2.2; 16 found; start..end, strand, type, name):
     17..41      +  misc_feature   RB T-DNA repeat: right border repeat from nopaline C58 T-DNA
    138..769     +  rep_origin     oriV: incP origin of replication
    872..895     +  promoter       Pc promoter (fragment): intI1 (promoter lies within the coding sequence); class 1 integron promoter
   1071..1127    +  CDS            GmR (fragment): gentamycin acetyltransferase; aacC1; confers resistance to gentamycin
   1138..1925    +  CDS            SmR (fragment): aminoglycoside adenylyltransferase (Murphy, 1985); aadA; confers resistance to spectinomycin and streptomycin
   2266..2854    +  rep_origin     ori: high-copy-number ColE1/pMB1/pBR322/pUC origin of replication
   3190..4335    +  CDS            trfA: TRFA_ECOLX - Experimental evidence at protein level: Swiss-Prot protein existence level 1. Also involved in plasmid copy number control, promoting intermolecular coupling of protein bound iterons at oriV, which inhibits replication initiation. From Escherichia coli.
   4484..4508    +  misc_feature   LB T-DNA repeat: left border repeat from nopaline C58 T-DNA
   4683..5359    +  promoter       CaMV 35S promoter (enhanced): cauliflower mosaic virus 35S promoter with a duplicated enhancer region
   5384..5437    +  misc_feature   TMV Ω: translational enhancer from the tobacco mosaic virus 5'-leader sequence (Gallie et al., 1988)
   5446..6237    +  CDS            neo: KKA2_KLEPN - Also known as kan, nptII. Experimental evidence at protein level: Swiss-Prot protein existence level 1. Resistance to kanamycin, neomycin, paromomycin, ribostamycin, butirosin and gentamicin B. From Klebsiella pneumoniae.
   6253..6505    +  terminator     NOS terminator: nopaline synthase terminator and poly(A) signal
   9991..10224   +  CDS            GUS (fragment): β-glucuronidase; uidA (or gusA) from E. coli
  10306..10692   +  CDS            GUS (fragment): β-glucuronidase; uidA (or gusA) from E. coli
  10792..11991   +  CDS            GUS (fragment): β-glucuronidase; uidA (or gusA) from E. coli
  12004..12256   +  terminator     NOS terminator: nopaline synthase terminator and poly(A) signal
>Addgene plasmid #215183 | Bo_NPTII:pATML:Gus_introns | addgene full sequence | sequence record 468517 | Addgene NGS Result
TTAAACTATCAGTGTTTGACAGGATATATTGGCGGGTAAACCTAAGAGAAAAGAGCGTTTATTAGAATAA
TCGGATATTTAAAAGGGCGTGAAAAGGTTTATCCGTTCGTCCATTTGTATGTGCCAGCCGCCTTTGCGAC
GCTCACCGGGCTGGTTGCCCTCGCCGCTGGGCTGGCGGCCGTCTATGGCCCTGCAAACGCGCCAGAAACG
CCGTCGAAGCCGTGTGCGAGACACCGCGGCCGCCGGCGTTGTGGATACCTCGCGGAAAACTTGGCCCTCA
CTGACAGATGAGGGGCGGACGTTGACACTTGAGGGGCCGACTCACCCGGCGCGGCGTTGACAGATGAGGG
GCAGGCTCGATTTCGGCCGGCGACGTGGAGCTGGCCAGCCTCGCAAATCGGCGAAAACGCCTGATTTTAC
GCGAGTTTCCCACAGATGATGTGGACAAGCCTGGGGATAAGTGCCCTGCGGTATTGACACTTGAGGGGCG
CGACTACTGACAGATGAGGGGCGCGATCCTTGACACTTGAGGGGCAGAGTGCTGACAGATGAGGGGCGCA
CCTATTGACATTTGAGGGGCTGTCCACAGGCAGAAAATCCAGCATTTGCAAGGGTTTCCGCCCGTTTTTC
GGCCACCGCTAACCTGTCTTTTAACCTGCTTTTAAACCAATATTTATAAACCTTGTTTTTAACCAGGGCT
GCGCCCTGTGCGCGTGACCGCGCACGCCGAAGGGGGGTGCCCCCCCTTCTCGAACCCTCCCGGCCCGCTA
ACGCGGGCCTCCCATCCCCCCAGGGGCTGCGCCCCTCGGCCGCGAACGGCCTCACCCCAAAAATGGCAGC
GCTGGCCAATTCCCGAGGCACGAACCCAGTGGACATAAGCCTGTTCGGTTCGTAAGCTGTAATGCAAGTA
GCGTATGCGCTCACGCAACTGGTCCAGAACCTTGACCGAACGCAGCGGTGGTAACGGCGCAGTGGCGGTT
TTCATGGCTTGTTATGACTGTTTTTTTGGGGTACAGTCTATGCCTCGGGCATCCAAGCAGCAAGCGCGTT
ACGCCGTGGGTCGATGTTTGATGTTATGGAGCAGCAACGATGTTACGCAGCAGGGCAGTCGCCCTAAAAC
AAAGTTAAACATCATGGGGGAAGCGGTGATCGCCGAAGTATCGACTCAACTATCAGAGGTAGTTGGCGTC
ATCGAGCGCCATCTCGAACCGACGTTGCTGGCCGTACATTTGTACGGCTCCGCAGTGGATGGCGGCCTGA
AGCCACACAGCGATATTGATTTGCTGGTTACGGTGACCGTAAGGCTTGATGAAACAACGCGGCGAGCTTT
GATCAACGACCTTTTGGAAACTTCGGCTTCCCCTGGAGAGAGCGAGATTCTCCGCGCTGTAGAAGTCACC
ATTGTTGTGCACGACGACATCATTCCGTGGCGTTATCCAGCTAAGCGCGAACTGCAATTTGGAGAATGGC
AGCGCAATGACATTCTTGCAGGTATCTTCGAGCCAGCCACGATCGACATTGATCTGGCTATCTTGCTGAC
AAAAGCAAGAGAACATAGCGTTGCCTTGGTAGGTCCAGCGGCGGAGGAACTCTTTGATCCGGTTCCTGAA
CAGGATCTATTTGAGGCGCTAAATGAAACCTTAACGCTATGGAACTCGCCGCCCGACTGGGCTGGCGATG
AGCGAAATGTAGTGCTTACGTTGTCCCGCATTTGGTACAGCGCAGTAACCGGCAAAATCGCGCCGAAGGA
TGTCGCTGCCGACTGGGCAATGGAGCGCCTGCCGGCCCAGTATCAGCCCGTCATACTTGAAGCTAGACAG
GCTTATCTTGGACAAGAAGAAGATCGCTTGGCCTCGCGCGCAGATCAGTTGGAAGAATTTGTCCATTACG
TGAAAGGCGAGATCACCAAGGTAGTCGGCAAATAATGTCTAGCTAGAAATTCGTTCAAGCCGACGCCGCT
TCGCGGCGCGGCTTAACTCAAGCGTTAGATGCACTAAGCACATAATTGCTCACAGCCAAACTATCAGGTC
AAGTCTGCTTTTATTATTTTTAAGCGTGCATAATAAGCCCTACACAAATTGGGAGATATATCATGCTGTC
AGACCAAGTTTACTCATATATACTTTAGATTGATTTAAAACTTCATTTTTAATTTAAAAGGATCTAGGTG
AAGATCCTTTTTGATAATCTCATGACCAAAATCCCTTAACGTGAGTTTTCGTTCCACTGAGCGTCAGACC
CCGTAGAAAAGATCAAAGGATCTTCTTGAGATCCTTTTTTTCTGCGCGTAATCTGCTGCTTGCAAACAAA
AAAACCACCGCTACCAGCGGTGGTTTGTTTGCCGGATCAAGAGCTACCAACTCTTTTTCCGAAGGTAACT
GGCTTCAGCAGAGCGCAGATACCAAATACTGTTCTTCTAGTGTAGCCGTAGTTAGGCCACCACTTCAAGA
ACTCTGTAGCACCGCCTACATACCTCGCTCTGCTAATCCTGTTACCAGTGGCTGCTGCCAGTGGCGATAA
GTCGTGTCTTACCGGGTTGGACTCAAGACGATAGTTACCGGATAAGGCGCAGCGGTCGGGCTGAACGGGG
GGTTCGTGCACACAGCCCAGCTTGGAGCGAACGACCTACACCGAACTGAGATACCTACAGCGTGAGCTAT
GAGAAAGCGCCACGCTTCCCGAAGGGAGAAAGGCGGACAGGTATCCGGTAAGCGGCAGGGTCGGAACAGG
AGAGCGCACGAGGGAGCTTCCAGGGGGAAACGCCTGGTATCTTTATAGTCCTGTCGGGTTTCGCCACCTC
TGACTTGAGCGTCGATTTTTGTGATGCTCGTCAGGGGGGCGGAGCCTATGGAAAAACGCCAGCAACGCGG
CCTTTTTACGGTTCCTGGCAGATCCTAGATGTGGCGCAACGATGCCGGCGACAAGCAGGAGCGCACCGAC
TTCTTCCGCATCAAGTGTTTTGGCTCTCAGGCCGAGGCCCACGGCAAGTATTTGGGCAAGGGGTCGCTGG
TATTCGTGCAGGGCAAGATTCGGAATACCAAGTACGAGAAGGACGGCCAGACGGTCTACGGGACCGACTT
CATTGCCGATAAGGTGGATTATCTGGACACCAAGGCACCAGGCGGGTCAAATCAGGAATAAGGGCACATT
GCCCCGGCGTGAGTCGGGGCAATCCCGCAAGGAGGGTGAATGAATCGGACGTTTGACCGGAAGGCATACA
GGCAAGAACTGATCGACGCGGGGTTTTCCGCCGAGGATGCCGAAACCATCGCAAGCCGCACCGTCATGCG
TGCGCCCCGCGAAACCTTCCAGTCCGTCGGCTCGATGGTCCAGCAAGCTACGGCCAAGATCGAGCGCGAC
AGCGTGCAACTGGCTCCCCCTGCCCTGCCCGCGCCATCGGCCGCCGTGGAGCGTTCGCGTCGTCTTGAAC
AGGAGGCGGCAGGTTTGGCGAAGTCGATGACCATCGACACGCGAGGAACTATGACGACCAAGAAGCGAAA
AACCGCCGGCGAGGACCTGGCAAAACAGGTCAGCGAGGCCAAGCAGGCCGCGTTGCTGAAACACACGAAG
CAGCAGATCAAGGAAATGCAGCTTTCCTTGTTCGATATTGCGCCGTGGCCGGACACGATGCGAGCGATGC
CAAACGACACGGCCCGCTCTGCCCTGTTCACCACGCGCAACAAGAAAATCCCGCGCGAGGCGCTGCAAAA
CAAGGTCATTTTCCACGTCAACAAGGACGTGAAGATCACCTACACCGGCGTCGAGCTGCGGGCCGACGAT
GACGAACTGGTGTGGCAGCAGGTGTTGGAGTACGCGAAGCGCACCCCTATCGGCGAGCCGATCACCTTCA
CGTTCTACGAGCTTTGCCAGGACCTGGGCTGGTCGATCAATGGCCGGTATTACACGAAGGCCGAGGAATG
CCTGTCGCGCCTACAGGCGACGGCGATGGGCTTCACGTCCGACCGCGTTGGGCACCTGGAATCGGTGTCG
CTGCTGCACCGCTTCCGCGTCCTGGACCGTGGCAAGAAAACGTCCCGTTGCCAGGTCCTGATCGACGAGG
AAATCGTCGTGCTGTTTGCTGGCGACCACTACACGAAATTCATATGGGAGAAGTACCGCAAGCTGTCGCC
GACGGCCCGACGGATGTTCGACTATTTCAGCTCGCACCGGGAGCCGTACCCGCTCAAGCTGGAAACCTTC
CGCCTCATGTGCGGATCGGATTCCACCCGCGTGAAGAAGTGGCGCGAGCAGGTCGGCGAAGCCTGCGAAG
AGTTGCGAGGCAGCGGCCTGGTGGAACACGCCTGGGTCAATGATGACCTGGTGCATTGCAAACGCTAGGG
CCTTGTGGGGTCAGTTCCGGCTGGGGGTTCAGCAGCCCCTGCTCGGATCTGTTGGACCGGACAGTAGTCA
TGGTTGATGGGCTGCCTGTATCGAGTGGTGATTTTGTGCCGAGCTGCCGGTCGGGGAGCTGTTGGCTGGC
TGGTGGCAGGATATATTGTGGTGTAAACAAATTGACGCTTAGACAACTTAATAACACATTGCGGACGTTT
TTAATGTACTGGGGTTGAACACTCTGTGGGTCTCATGCCGAATTCGGATCCGGAGGTCAACATGGTGGAG
CACGACACTCTGGTCTACTCCAAAAATGTCAAAGATACAGTCTCAGAAGATCAAAGGGCTATTGAGACTT
TTCAACAAAGGATAATTTCGGGAAACCTCCTCGGATTCCATTGCCCAGCTATCTGTCACTTCATCGAAAG
GACAGTAGAAAAGGAAGGTGGCTCCTACAAATGCCATCATTGCGATAAAGGAAAGGCTATCATTCAAGAT
CTCTCTGCCGACAGTGGTCCCAAAGATGGACCCCCACCCACGAGGAGCATCGTGGAAAAAGAAGAGGTTC
CAACCACGTCTACAAAGCAAGTGGATTGATGTGATAACATGGTGGAGCACGACACTCTGGTCTACTCCAA
AAATGTCAAAGATACAGTCTCAGAAGATCAAAGGGCTATTGAGACTTTTCAACAAAGGATAATTTCGGGA
AACCTCCTCGGATTCCATTGCCCAGCTATCTGTCACTTCATCGAAAGGACAGTAGAAAAGGAAGGTGGCT
CCTACAAATGCCATCATTGCGATAAAGGAAAGGCTATCATTCAAGATCTCTCTGCCGACAGTGGTCCCAA
AGATGGACCCCCACCCACGAGGAGCATCGTGGAAAAAGAAGAGGTTCCAACCACGTCTACAAAGCAAGTG
GATTGATGTGACATCTCCACTGACGTAAGGGATGACGCACAATCCCACTATCCTTCGCAAGACCCTTCCT
CTATATAAGGAAGTTCATTTCATTTGGAGAGGACACGCTCGAGTATAAGAGCTCATTTTTACAACAATTA
CCAACAACAACAAACAACAAACAACATTACAATTACATTTACAATTATCGATACAATGATTGAACAAGAT
GGATTGCACGCAGGTTCTCCGGCCGCTTGGGTGGAGAGGCTATTCGGCTATGACTGGGCACAACAGACAA
TCGGCTGCTCTGATGCCGCCGTGTTCCGGCTGTCAGCGCAGGGGCGCCCGGTTCTTTTTGTCAAGACCGA
CCTGTCCGGTGCCCTGAATGAACTCCAAGACGAGGCAGCGCGGCTATCGTGGCTGGCCACGACGGGCGTT
CCTTGCGCAGCTGTGCTCGACGTTGTCACTGAAGCGGGAAGGGACTGGCTGCTATTGGGCGAAGTGCCGG
GGCAGGATCTCCTGTCATCTCACCTTGCTCCTGCCGAGAAAGTATCCATCATGGCTGATGCAATGCGGCG
GCTGCATACGCTTGATCCGGCTACCTGCCCATTCGACCACCAAGCGAAACATCGCATCGAGCGAGCACGT
ACTCGGATGGAAGCCGGTCTTGTCGATCAGGATGATCTGGACGAAGAGCATCAGGGGCTCGCGCCAGCCG
AACTGTTCGCCAGGCTCAAGGCGCGGATGCCCGACGGCGAGGATCTCGTCGTGACCCACGGCGATGCCTG
CTTGCCGAATATCATGGTGGAAAATGGCCGCTTTTCTGGATTCATCGACTGTGGCCGGCTGGGTGTGGCG
GACCGCTATCAGGACATAGCGTTGGCTACCCGTGATATTGCTGAAGAGCTTGGCGGCGAATGGGCTGACC
GCTTCCTCGTGCTTTACGGTATCGCCGCTCCCGATTCGCAGCGCATCGCCTTCTATCGCCTTCTTGACGA
GTTCTTCTGAGCTTGTCAAGCAGATCGTTCAAACATTTGGCAATAAAGTTTCTTAAGATTGAATCCTGTT
GCCGGTCTTGCGATGATTATCATATAATTTCTGTTGAATTACGTTAAGCATGTAATAATTAACATGTAAT
GCATGACGTTATTTATGAGATGGGTTTTTATGATTAGAGTCCCGCAATTATACATTTAATACGCGATAGA
AAACAAAATATAGCGCGCAAACTAGGATAAATTATCGCGCGCGGTGTCATCTATGTTACTAGATCGACGC
TGCAAGAATTCAAGCTTGGAGTTTTACATTGATTCTGAACTGTACCCAATTTTTTTAAAGCTTATCAAAG
AAAAAACAAGAACAAAACGATGCATAGTTTCTAAAATGTGCTAAAATTCAGAAACTGAAACATGATTCAT
TGTCTGAAACTTTGTTTCAAATTACTGAAAATAATCATTCACTGGACCAAAACAAATAAATAAAATAAAA
TCGAATTTCTGAATTTGGAAATTGGTTTTTGGTTTTTAATTTTAAACAAAACAAAAACGAAATTTGAAGG
CAATAAATGAGTTAGTTGGTAGGCAGAAGTCACTCGTTCCCACTAGCTATTATTATTAGAAGAAACGTCC
CCACAACTCCAAGGCGTTTCAGTTCCTTTAATTTACTGAATTACCCTCCTCATATCTATAAAAAATCACC
TCTTGTACCAATGCCCCATTTACACATCCTGTCGTTTATTTCTAGACTAAGTGGACTACATGTCGGTTAT
TTGATTCGCACCATGCGTATTTGGATTATCGCTAACACACCCCTTCAAACAATACGCTTAACTCGTATTA
CAAAATTTCAAGTGATGAATTATCTATGTATAAGATATAGATAGGAACAACTAAGCATCGAGAAATTTGT
ATATAAATCAACTAGACTTATATATATTTCGATACAGAATTTATACGCATTATATCAAATTAATTAGTAA
TTGTTTCCTCTACGTGAGTTTAATTAACAATGATAAGCTACATTGAGTGTATCAGTTCTAAAACTTTATA
GTATGCTACAATCAATTTTTCTAAGTAACAACTTCAAGCAAGGAATCACACACACACAGTGGTACATAAT
AAACTTGATTTTAATATCATATGATCAGCATCATTAACGGAATAAGTTAAGTAATTCGTCATCCATACTA
CTAAGTCATATTAAAATCATAATCAAACTTAAAAGCCGATTAGAAAGAGAGCAAATATATCTAAAAATTC
ACGAGGAATACGACAAATGCAAGGAAACACAGCTAGTATTATTAAACTTAATAGATATTGGATGAATGAC
TGCATAATATATATCACATTAAAAGTGGACATAAATTTGCATATGTGTAATGTACCTCTCCACAATTAAT
CGCGGACCATTTATTTTACTATTACAAGTCAAGTAACTTTATATTGTTGATCCATAATTCTTTTCGAACA
TAAAATCATATACTTAGGCCATTTTCAACTGTCAAAACTCGAATCCGAGAACCAAATTTCACCATTTTCC
AAAAATGATGAGTGTCGACCAAATGGGGTACTACTGTCTAATCAGGAACTTGTGAACAAATTTTCAACCT
TTTCCAAATAAGACGAGTGTCAACCAACTTTTTCCAACCAAGAGATATTGGGTTGCTACACAAATACTTA
ATAGCCATTGCATATTTATGCATATGCAAATGCAGGGTCGTGGCGTCAGAAAGAAACATAGGACCCTCAA
CATATTTAATATTTTGGGAGCTATATTTGACTATTTCATATTAGAAAATAATAATAAAAAAGTGTTGGTT
TTATATCAAATTGTAATTTACGAAAAACTTATGCTTTTGCGCAATGATTTTTGTAAAGTATCTACTATGT
TTAGTGTTTACATTGATTAGTAGGCTGCCGTTTTTTTTCTTGTGTATTATGTACTATATATGAATATGAA
CATTTGTAAAAGTGAATCTTGTCATTTTCTTGTTGAAAACATATATAGTATGTGCAAACAAAGCATAGGT
TAATCCAATACCACACAAATAACACGTCAGGTAAATCCAATAATAAATCGTATGTGCATGTATGTGTATT
CATGTATGTTACATGAATGTCTGAATCAGTCAGTGTACGTATATGATGTAGGTGATGTAAATCTTAATGT
ATGAGCTGTTTCTTGGACCATGGTCCACAATGGATATTGCTCCCCAACTACATTAGTCAATCGACTGGCC
AATTTTTAATTAAGATAATTAATCCAAACTACCATTAAATATAACTTTGACCTTTTTTCTATTCATTTTT
AGATATTATTGGAACTTACGTAGTTTACATGCATCTCATCCCTTTCTTTTGCTCCTTGAAAGTGGGTCCA
ATCACAAAAAATGATCTTATATTTTGTATTTTGTATTTTAAAAACTCATAATTATATAGGTTCAAAAATT
TAATTAACATCAGTGTATACTATAATTACTACTCTAGCCAACAAGATAAATTCATTTTGACATCAGCCAA
AAGATAAAAATTTGGTTAAAAACTATTGGATTAGCTTTTAGTATTTAATATTTTATGTACTGATTAAATA
CGAATTTAGAAATCTAGGATATAAGTGAGGGTGTATAATAAGGGAGGGGTGGACCATTAATAGCGATGTG
CAATTAAAAATTATGATTAAGAATCTAGGAAATTTGTAGATTGCTTAGTTATTTTTATGGCGATCGTCGT
GTCAATGTCATGGATTTTGAAACTTTAAATTAATCTCTTAAATTAGCACCTACCTTTGAATTTTATAGAA
TCTTTTTATTTTATATGTTTAATTTTATAGAATCTAACTAGCTTATTTTGAGATTAAATTGTTTAGTTAC
TTTTATAACAGTATAAATGTATAATGAGGACCTAAGAATGTAGTCCTGTAATGTTCTTGCTATTCTACTT
AATCTCATCACCAATCAACCATCAAAAGAAGCTAGTACTAATAAAACCTGCAGGTATTCGAATAATAATT
AAGCTCAAACACTATACTAATTTATGGAGGATTATATATTCAATGAATTAGGAACCTCATGATGGACATT
ATTGACTGATATAATGTGTATACTAATTGTGAGTATTTAAAAACCATACAAAGCATTTATATGTCCACAT
ATATTGGACACACATGCAATCAATGTTCAATATGCTCCACACACAGAAATAAAAATACTCTTTCTGATCA
TATGATACATCATACATATACTAAAAAAATCTAAAATGAACTATAACCACAAGCATATATAATAACAATG
AAATGGTAATGTTTCTTCATTTTTATTTGTTCAAATTCTTATTCGGTTGTTTTTTCTTACCCTACGAGAA
TCCGTGAGGTCAAAGGGAAACAGTGATTTTTTTTTTGTATTTTGTTTTTTAAATTGATGAACTGTAAAAC
TCTCTCTCTAGAAAAATATATAAGTAGTAGTATGAATTTTCTCTCACTAAAAGCATTAATGGACCTTTCG
ATAATCATAAATGCAATGCACCCTCTCTATGCATTTCGCAATAACTCCTTTTCCTTCTGCCACATCCTCT
TCCTCACCTCTTTCTCTTCTTCCCTTTCTCCTAAGTTCCTCCTCCACCAAATTCTCCATTTATTTCGTTA
ACTATCCTCCATTTGTTTTCTTCTGAAGAGTGATATATTCTACCTTTCTCTGGTTAAAGAAACTCCCTGA
ATCCACCGGTTATGTCTTGACCGGCTATAAGCCTAATGGGTCAGTCCCTTATGTTACGTCCTGTAGAAAC
CCCAACCCGTGAAATCAAAAAACTCGACGGCCTGTGGGCATTCAGTCTGGATCGCGAAAACTGTGGAATT
GATCAGCGTTGGTGGGAAAGCGCGTTACAAGAAAGCCGGGCAATTGCTGTGCCAGGCAGTTTTAACGATC
AGTTCGCCGATGCAGATATTCGTAATTATGCGGGCAACGTCTGGTATCAGCGCGAAGTCTTTATACCGAA
AGGTAAGTCTTACTCTCTCTTTTTTGGTCTGTATTTTTAATTTTTTGAAGTATACTATTTGTACTGACGC
TAATAATCTTTTTTCAGGTTGGGCAGGCCAGCGTATCGTGCTGCGTTTCGATGCGGTCACTCATTACGGC
AAAGTGTGGGTCAATAATCAGGAAGTGATGGAGCATCAGGGCGGCTATACGCCATTTGAAGCCGATGTCA
CGCCGTATGTTATTGCCGGGAAAAGTGTACGTATCACCGTTTGTGTGAACAACGAACTGAACTGGCAGAC
TATCCCGCCGGGAATGGTGATTACCGACGAAAACGGCAAGAAAAAGCAGTCTTACTTCCATGATTTCTTT
AACTATGCCGGAATCCATCGCAGCGTAATGCTCTACACCACGCCGAACACCTGGGTGGACGATATCACCG
TGGTGACGCATGTCGCGCAAGACTGTAACCACGCGTCTGTTGACTGGCAGGTACTTCATGCTTCAACGTG
TAACTTAAGAGATACTGTGTGAAATTTTATATTTCCATACATTTGCTTGACCTTTGCTTTTTGTCAATTT
TTTTCCCCTTACAGGTGGTGGCCAATGGTGATGTCAGCGTTGAACTGCGTGATGCGGATCAACAGGTGGT
TGCAACTGGACAAGGCACTAGCGGGACTTTGCAAGTGGTGAATCCGCACCTCTGGCAACCGGGTGAAGGT
TATCTCTATGAACTGTGCGTCACAGCCAAAAGCCAGACAGAGTGTGATATCTACCCGCTTCGCGTCGGCA
TCCGGTCAGTGGCAGTGAAGGGCGAACAGTTCCTGATTAACCACAAACCGTTCTACTTTACTGGCTTTGG
TCGTCATGAAGATGCGGACTTGCGTGGCAAAGGATTCGATAACGTGCTGATGGTGCACGACCACGCATTA
ATGGACTGGATTGGGGCCAACTCCTACCGTACCTCGCATTACCCTTACGCTGAAGAGATGCTCGACTGGG
CAGATGAACATGGCATCGTGGTGATTGATGAAACTGCTGCTGTCGGCTTTAACCTCTCTTTAGGCATTGG
TTTCGAAGCGGGCAACAAGCCGAAAGAACTGTACAGCGAAGAGGCAGTCAACGGGGAAACTCAGCAAGCG
CACTTACAGGCGATTAAAGAGCTGATAGCGCGTGACAAAAACCACCCAAGCGTGGTGATGTGGAGTATTG
CCAACGAACCGGATACCCGTCCGCAAGGTGCACGGGAATATTTCGCGCCACTGGCGGAAGCAACGCGTAA
ACTCGACCCGACGCGTCCGATCACCTGCGTCAATGTAATGTTCTGCGACGCTCACACCGATACCATCAGC
GATCTCTTTGATGTGCTGTGCCTGAACCGTTATTACGGATGGTATGTCCAAAGCGGCGATTTGGAAACGG
CAGAGAAGGTACTGGAAAAAGAACTTCTGGCCTGGCAGGAGAAACTGCATCAGCCGATTATCATCACCGA
ATACGGCGTGGATACGTTAGCCGGGCTGCACTCAATGTACACCGACATGTGGAGTGAAGAGTATCAGTGT
GCATGGCTGGATATGTATCACCGCGTCTTTGATCGCGTCAGCGCCGTCGTCGGTGAACAGGTATGGAATT
TCGCCGATTTTGCGACCTCGCAAGGCATATTGCGCGTTGGCGGTAACAAGAAAGGGATCTTCACTCGCGA
CCGCAAACCGAAGTCGGCGGCTTTTCTGCTGCAAAAACGCTGGACTGGCATGAACTTCGGTGAAAAACCG
CAGCAGGGAGGCAAACAATGAGCTTGTCAAGCAGATCGTTCAAACATTTGGCAATAAAGTTTCTTAAGAT
TGAATCCTGTTGCCGGTCTTGCGATGATTATCATATAATTTCTGTTGAATTACGTTAAGCATGTAATAAT
TAACATGTAATGCATGACGTTATTTATGAGATGGGTTTTTATGATTAGAGTCCCGCAATTATACATTTAA
TACGCGATAGAAAACAAAATATAGCGCGCAAACTAGGATAAATTATCGCGCGCGGTGTCATCTATGTTAC
TAGATCGACGCTACTAGAGGATGCACATGTGACCGAGGGACACGAAGTGATCCGT
